>Addgene plasmid #232375 | pGL3_PTCHD4_pos0toneg0 | addgene full sequence | sequence record 462841 | Addgene NGS Result
CTCGAGATCTGCGATCTGCATCTCAATTAGTCAGCAACCATAGTCCCGCCCCTAACTCCGCCCATCCCGC
CCCTAACTCCGCCCAGTTCCGCCCATTCTCCGCCCCATCGCTGACTAATTTTTTTTATTTATGCAGAGGC
CGAGGCCGCCTCGGCCTCTGAGCTATTCCAGAAGTAGTGAGGAGGCTTTTTTGGAGGCCTAGGCTTTTGC
AAAAAGCTTGGCATTCCGGTACTGTTGGTAAAGCCACCATGGAAGACGCCAAAAACATAAAGAAAGGCCC
GGCGCCATTCTATCCGCTGGAAGATGGAACCGCTGGAGAGCAACTGCATAAGGCTATGAAGAGATACGCC
CTGGTTCCTGGAACAATTGCTTTTACAGATGCACATATCGAGGTGGACATCACTTACGCTGAGTACTTCG
AAATGTCCGTTCGGTTGGCAGAAGCTATGAAACGATATGGGCTGAATACAAATCACAGAATCGTCGTATG
CAGTGAAAACTCTCTTCAATTCTTTATGCCGGTGTTGGGCGCGTTATTTATCGGAGTTGCAGTTGCGCCC
GCGAACGACATTTATAATGAACGTGAATTGCTCAACAGTATGGGCATTTCGCAGCCTACCGTGGTGTTCG
TTTCCAAAAAGGGGTTGCAAAAAATTTTGAACGTGCAAAAAAAGCTCCCAATCATCCAAAAAATTATTAT
CATGGATTCTAAAACGGATTACCAGGGATTTCAGTCGATGTACACGTTCGTCACATCTCATCTACCTCCC
GGTTTTAATGAATACGATTTTGTGCCAGAGTCCTTCGATAGGGACAAGACAATTGCACTGATCATGAACT
CCTCTGGATCTACTGGTCTGCCTAAAGGTGTCGCTCTGCCTCATAGAACTGCCTGCGTGAGATTCTCGCA
TGCCAGAGATCCTATTTTTGGCAATCAAATCATTCCGGATACTGCGATTTTAAGTGTTGTTCCATTCCAT
CACGGTTTTGGAATGTTTACTACACTCGGATATTTGATATGTGGATTTCGAGTCGTCTTAATGTATAGAT
TTGAAGAAGAGCTGTTTCTGAGGAGCCTTCAGGATTACAAGATTCAAAGTGCGCTGCTGGTGCCAACCCT
ATTCTCCTTCTTCGCCAAAAGCACTCTGATTGACAAATACGATTTATCTAATTTACACGAAATTGCTTCT
GGTGGCGCTCCCCTCTCTAAGGAAGTCGGGGAAGCGGTTGCCAAGAGGTTCCATCTGCCAGGTATCAGGC
AAGGATATGGGCTCACTGAGACTACATCAGCTATTCTGATTACACCCGAGGGGGATGATAAACCGGGCGC
GGTCGGTAAAGTTGTTCCATTTTTTGAAGCGAAGGTTGTGGATCTGGATACCGGGAAAACGCTGGGCGTT
AATCAAAGAGGCGAACTGTGTGTGAGAGGTCCTATGATTATGTCCGGTTATGTAAACAATCCGGAAGCGA
CCAACGCCTTGATTGACAAGGATGGATGGCTACATTCTGGAGACATAGCTTACTGGGACGAAGACGAACA
CTTCTTCATCGTTGACCGCCTGAAGTCTCTGATTAAGTACAAAGGCTATCAGGTGGCTCCCGCTGAATTG
GAATCCATCTTGCTCCAACACCCCAACATCTTCGACGCAGGTGTCGCAGGTCTTCCCGACGATGACGCCG
GTGAACTTCCCGCCGCCGTTGTTGTTTTGGAGCACGGAAAGACGATGACGGAAAAAGAGATCGTGGATTA
CGTCGCCAGTCAAGTAACAACCGCGAAAAAGTTGCGCGGAGGAGTTGTGTTTGTGGACGAAGTACCGAAA
GGTCTTACCGGAAAACTCGACGCAAGAAAAATCAGAGAGATCCTCATAAAGGCCAAGAAGGGCGGAAAGA
TCGCCGTGTAATTCTAGAGTCGGGGCGGCCGGCCGCTTCGAGCAGACATGATAAGATACATTGATGAGTT
TGGACAAACCACAACTAGAATGCAGTGAAAAAAATGCTTTATTTGTGAAATTTGTGATGCTATTGCTTTA
TTTGTAACCATTATAAGCTGCAATAAACAAGTTAACAACAACAATTGCATTCATTTTATGTTTCAGGTTC
AGGGGGAGGTGTGGGAGGTTTTTTAAAGCAAGTAAAACCTCTACAAATGTGGTAAAATCGATAAGGATCT
GGATCCGTCGACCGATGCCCTTGAGAGCCTTCAACCCAGTCAGCTCCTTCCGGTGGGCGCGGGGCATGAC
TATCGTCGCCGCACTTATGACTGTCTTCTTTATCATGCAACTCGTAGGACAGGTGCCGGCAGCGCTCTTC
CGCTTCCTCGCTCACTGACTCGCTGCGCTCGGTCGTTCGGCTGCGGCGAGCGGTATCAGCTCACTCAAAG
GCGGTAATACGGTTATCCACAGAATCAGGGGATAACGCAGGAAAGAACATGTGAGCAAAAGGCCAGCAAA
AGGCCAGGAACCGTAAAAAGGCCGCGTTGCTGGCGTTTTTCCATAGGCTCCGCCCCCCTGACGAGCATCA
CAAAAATCGACGCTCAAGTCAGAGGTGGCGAAACCCGACAGGACTATAAAGATACCAGGCGTTTCCCCCT
GGAAGCTCCCTCGTGCGCTCTCCTGTTCCGACCCTGCCGCTTACCGGATACCTGTCCGCCTTTCTCCCTT
CGGGAAGCGTGGCGCTTTCTCATAGCTCACGCTGTAGGTATCTCAGTTCGGTGTAGGTCGTTCGCTCCAA
GCTGGGCTGTGTGCACGAACCCCCCGTTCAGCCCGACCGCTGCGCCTTATCCGGTAACTATCGTCTTGAG
TCCAACCCGGTAAGACACGACTTATCGCCACTGGCAGCAGCCACTGGTAACAGGATTAGCAGAGCGAGGT
ATGTAGGCGGTGCTACAGAGTTCTTGAAGTGGTGGCCTAACTACGGCTACACTAGAAGAACAGTATTTGG
TATCTGCGCTCTGCTGAAGCCAGTTACCTTCGGAAAAAGAGTTGGTAGCTCTTGATCCGGCAAACAAACC
ACCGCTGGTAGCGGTGGTTTTTTTGTTTGCAAGCAGCAGATTACGCGCAGAAAAAAAGGATCTCAAGAAG
ATCCTTTGATCTTTTCTACGGGGTCTGACGCTCAGTGGAACGAAAACTCACGTTAAGGGATTTTGGTCAT
GAGATTATCAAAAAGGATCTTCACCTAGATCCTTTTAAATTAAAAATGAAGTTTTAAATCAATCTAAAGT
ATATATGAGTAAACTTGGTCTGACAGTTACCAATGCTTAATCAGTGAGGCACCTATCTCAGCGATCTGTC
TATTTCGTTCATCCATAGTTGCCTGACTCCCCGTCGTGTAGATAACTACGATACGGGAGGGCTTACCATC
TGGCCCCAGTGCTGCAATGATACCGCGAGACCCACGCTCACCGGCTCCAGATTTATCAGCAATAAACCAG
CCAGCCGGAAGGGCCGAGCGCAGAAGTGGTCCTGCAACTTTATCCGCCTCCATCCAGTCTATTAATTGTT
GCCGGGAAGCTAGAGTAAGTAGTTCGCCAGTTAATAGTTTGCGCAACGTTGTTGCCATTGCTACAGGCAT
CGTGGTGTCACGCTCGTCGTTTGGTATGGCTTCATTCAGCTCCGGTTCCCAACGATCAAGGCGAGTTACA
TGATCCCCCATGTTGTGCAAAAAAGCGGTTAGCTCCTTCGGTCCTCCGATCGTTGTCAGAAGTAAGTTGG
CCGCAGTGTTATCACTCATGGTTATGGCAGCACTGCATAATTCTCTTACTGTCATGCCATCCGTAAGATG
CTTTTCTGTGACTGGTGAGTACTCAACCAAGTCATTCTGAGAATAGTGTATGCGGCGACCGAGTTGCTCT
TGCCCGGCGTCAATACGGGATAATACCGCGCCACATAGCAGAACTTTAAAAGTGCTCATCATTGGAAAAC
GTTCTTCGGGGCGAAAACTCTCAAGGATCTTACCGCTGTTGAGATCCAGTTCGATGTAACCCACTCGTGC
ACCCAACTGATCTTCAGCATCTTTTACTTTCACCAGCGTTTCTGGGTGAGCAAAAACAGGAAGGCAAAAT
GCCGCAAAAAAGGGAATAAGGGCGACACGGAAATGTTGAATACTCATACTCTTCCTTTTTCAATATTATT
GAAGCATTTATCAGGGTTATTGTCTCATGAGCGGATACATATTTGAATGTATTTAGAAAAATAAACAAAT
AGGGGTTCCGCGCACATTTCCCCGAAAAGTGCCACCTG
[124 nt withheld, positions 4239-4362]
C
[91 nt withheld, positions 4364-4454]
A
[49 nt withheld, positions 4456-4504]
CCTTTGACGTTGGAGTCCACGTTCTTT
[37 nt withheld, positions 4532-4568]
ACCCTATCTCGGTCTATTCTTTTGATTTATAAGGGATTTTGCCGATTTCGGCCTATTGGTTAAAAAATGA
GCTGATTTAACAAAAATTTAACGCGAATTTTAACAAAATATTAACGCTTACAATTTGCCATTCGCCATTC
AGGCTGCGCAACTGTTGGGAAGGGCGATCGGTGCGGGCCTCTTCGCTATTACGCCAGCCCAAGCTACCAT
GATAAGTAAGTAATATTAAGGTACGGGAGGTACTTGGAGCGGCCGCAATAAAATATCTTTATTTTCATTA
CATCTGTGTGTTGGTTTTTTGTGTGAATCGATAGTACTAACATACGCTCTCCATCAAAACAAAACGAAAC
AAAACAAACTAGCAAAATAGGCTGTCCCCAGTGCAAGTGCAGGTGCCAGAACATTTCTCTATCGATAGGT
ACCGAGCTCTTACGCGTGCTAGCCCTTGCTCAACCTTATACTCAGCTTAATTAAAACCCTGCTATTACTA
ATTGAGAAACTATCACTTATTTGTTCAAACTACCCTAACTGAGCCCTCTATTAATTTGTTAGTAAGAACA
CTAGCATCTGGAGTAGTATCTCATAGCTGTTGGTTGCACTTAGAGAAGAATCTTATTTTTTAAATTTTCT
CTACTTTTATTCTAGGTTCAGGGAGTACATGTGCAGATTTGTTACATGGGTCAATTTTGTGTCACTAAGG
TTTGGTGTACAAATGAAAGCATAGAACCGAATAGTTTTTCAACCGATGTTTCCCTCCCACCCTCCCATGT
CAATCAGTCCACAGTGTCTATCATTCCCATCTTTGTGTCCACATGTATTCAATGTTTAGCTCCTGATTAT
AAGTGAGAACATGTGGTTTCTATTATTCTCTTCCTGCATTAGTTTGCTTAGCATAATAGCTTCCAGCTAC
CTCCATGTTGCTTGCAAAGGACATGATTGTGTTACTTTGTGGGAGAATCTTTAAAGTTAAGAAAGTATTT
AAAATTTCTTCAAGATTTAAAATTCTGCTATGTTTCAAGATTAAAACATTTAAGCACTTTGAGTATGTGT
GAATACATGTGCATATTTTGATTTTTCATATTATTTCATATTTCATACGTATTCTGAGAGTCCAATTGTG
A
Features (pLannotate 1.2.2; 12 found; start..end, strand, type, name):
     17..213     +  promoter       SV40 promoter: SV40 early promoter
    249..1901    +  CDS            luciferase: firefly luciferase; luc+; enhanced luc+ version of the luciferase gene
   1942..2063    -  polyA_signal   SV40 poly(A) signal: SV40 polyadenylation signal
   2086..2154    -  CDS            large T antigen (fragment): large T antigen from SV40 (simian virus 40)
   2176..2308    +  CDS            TcR (fragment): tetracycline efflux protein; tet; confers resistance to tetracycline
   2488..3076    -  rep_origin     ori: high-copy-number ColE1/pMB1/pBR322/pUC origin of replication
   3247..4107    -  CDS            AmpR: β-lactamase; bla; confers resistance to ampicillin, carbenicillin, and related antibiotics
   4108..4212    -  promoter       AmpR promoter: bla
   4239..4667    +  rep_origin     f1 ori (sequence partly withheld): f1 bacteriophage origin of replication; arrow indicates direction of (+) strand synthesis
   4699..4766    -  CDS            lacZα (fragment): LacZα fragment of β-galactosidase; lacZ fragment
   4825..4873    +  polyA_signal   poly(A) signal: synthetic polyadenylation signal
   4887..4978    +  misc_feature   pause site: RNA polymerase II transcriptional pause signal from the human α2 globin gene
