[The description below was written by a language model from this plasmid's Addgene catalogue record and pLannotate feature annotations shown in this document.]
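Description:
pGL3_PTCHD4_pos0toneg0 is a firefly luciferase reporter plasmid built on the Promega pGL3 backbone and intended for measuring enhancer activity after transfection into mammalian cells. It is propagated in E. coli as a high-copy plasmid through its ColE1/pUC-type origin and selected with ampicillin via the β-lactamase gene and its own promoter. An f1 phage origin is also present, which in principle permits single-stranded DNA production. Short annotated fragments of lacZα, a tetracycline resistance gene and SV40 large T antigen are backbone remnants with no functional role.

The reporter unit consists of the SV40 early promoter driving the enhanced luc+ firefly luciferase coding sequence, followed by the SV40 polyadenylation signal. Upstream of this unit sit a synthetic poly(A) signal and the human α2-globin RNA polymerase II pause site, which suppress read-through transcription from the backbone so that luciferase output reflects the promoter and any attached regulatory element. The insert is a human enhancer associated with PTCHD4, carrying an engineered change in which one "sensitizing" E-box was converted into a "buffering" Coordinator motif. The enhancer itself is not annotated in the feature table. An unannotated stretch of roughly 700 nt between the pause site and the SV40 promoter (across the plasmid's numbering origin) is a plausible location for it, but the record lists the cloning sites as unknown.

The construct appears to be one of a series of motif variants, used to compare luciferase activity against the wild-type enhancer and so test how individual E-box or Coordinator motifs shape enhancer output. The record does not spell out the experimental context.
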