Addgene plasmid #232375: pGL3_PTCHD4_pos0toneg0
Purpose: PTCHD4 enhancer, one sensitizing E-box made into buffering Coordinator
Depositing lab: Joanna Wysocka. Depositing organization: Stanford University.
Backbone
  Vector backbone: pGL3 Luciferase Reporter Vector
  Backbone manufacturer: Promega
  Vector type: Luciferase
Growth in bacteria
  Bacterial resistance: Ampicillin, 100 μg/mL
  Growth temperature: 37°C
  Growth strain: DH5alpha
  Copy number: High Copy
Gene/Insert
  Gene/Insert name: PTCHD4
  Species: H. sapiens (human)
  Mutation: PTCHD4 enhancer, one sensitizing E-box made into buffering Coordinator
  Entrez Gene: PTCHD4 (a.k.a. C6orf138, PTCH53, dJ402H5.2)
  Cloning method: Restriction Enzyme; 5′ cloning site Unknown (unknown if destroyed)
Terms and licenses: Academic/Nonprofit Terms; Industry Terms: Not Available to Industry
How to cite: pGL3_PTCHD4_pos0toneg0 was a gift from Joanna Wysocka (Addgene plasmid # 232375 ; http://n2t.net/addgene:232375 ; RRID:Addgene_232375)
